Addgene plasmid #72129: Plxnb2(S)-Fc-His
Purpose: Expresses the N-terminal extracellular region of the PlexinB2 protein following proteolytic cleavage (ie, short), C-terminally fused to the Fc region of human IgG1 + 6X histidine tag.
Depositing lab: Woj Wojtowicz. Depositing organization: University of California, Berkeley. Publication: An extracellular biochemical screen reveals that FLRTs and Unc5s mediate neuronal subtype recognition in the retina. Visser JJ, Cheng Y, Perry SC, Chastain AB, Parsa B, Masri SS, Ray TA, Kay JN, Wojtowicz WM. Elife. 2015 Dec 3;4. pii: e08149. doi: 10.7554/eLife.08149. PubMed 26633812.
Backbone
  Vector backbone: pCMVi-SV40ori
  Vector type: Mammalian Expression
Growth in bacteria
  Bacterial resistance: Ampicillin, 100 μg/mL
  Growth temperature: 37°C
  Growth strain: DH5alpha
  Copy number: High Copy
Gene/Insert
  Gene/Insert name: Plxnb2 (alt names: Plexin B2; Debt; NCBI gene ID 140570; Reference sequence NM_001159521.2)
  Species: M. musculus (mouse)
  Insert size (bp): 3465
  Entrez Gene: Plxnb2 (a.k.a. Debt, plexin-B2)
  Promoter: CMV
  Tag / fusion protein: Fc-His (C terminal on backbone)
  Cloning method: Restriction Enzyme; 5′ cloning site NotI (not destroyed); 3′ cloning site AscI (not destroyed)
  Sequencing primers: 5′ GTCAGAGGTAACTCCCGTTGC; 3′ ATCATGAGGGTGTCCTTG
Terms and licenses: Academic/Nonprofit Terms; Industry Terms: Not Available to Industry
How to cite: Plxnb2(S)-Fc-His was a gift from Woj Wojtowicz (Addgene plasmid # 72129 ; http://n2t.net/addgene:72129 ; RRID:Addgene_72129)
