[The description below was written by a language model from this plasmid's Addgene catalogue record and pLannotate feature annotations shown in this document.]
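Description:
Plxnb2(S)-Fc-His is a 9.2 kb mammalian expression plasmid built on the pCMVi-SV40ori backbone, designed to produce a soluble, tagged form of the mouse Plexin B2 ectodomain. It is maintained in E. coli through a high-copy ColE1/pUC-type origin and selected with ampicillin via the β-lactamase gene. The backbone also carries an f1 phage origin and short remnants of rop, bom and lacZα left over from earlier cloning vectors. An SV40 enhancer/early promoter region lies outside the expression cassette. This region contains the SV40 origin referred to in the backbone name, which would allow episomal amplification in cells expressing large T antigen.

The expression cassette is driven by the human CMV immediate-early enhancer and promoter, followed by CMV intron A, an element commonly included to raise transcript levels. Downstream, a 3,465 bp fragment of mouse Plxnb2 is inserted between retained NotI and AscI sites. It encodes the N-terminal portion of the extracellular region that remains after proteolytic cleavage of the receptor, which is why the construct is designated "short" (S). This fragment is fused at its C terminus to the backbone-encoded Fc region of human IgG1 and a 6x histidine tag, and the transcript ends at an SV40 polyadenylation signal. The His tag is listed in the catalogue entry but is not annotated separately in the feature table.

The Fc portion typically dimerises the fusion and allows capture or detection with Fc-binding reagents, while the His tag offers metal-affinity purification. The associated study was an extracellular biochemical interaction screen for neuronal recognition molecules in the retina, consistent with use of this construct as a secreted binding reagent.
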