Features (pLannotate 1.2.2; 14 found; start..end, strand, type, name):
     25..408     +  enhancer       CMV enhancer: human cytomegalovirus immediate early enhancer
    410..609     +  promoter       CMV promoter: human cytomegalovirus (CMV) immediate early promoter
    748..1573    +  intron         CMV intron A: human cytomegalovirus intron A (Chapman et al., 1991)
   1610..5074    +  CDS            Plxnb2 (fragment): PLXB2_MOUSE - Experimental evidence at protein level: Swiss-Prot protein existence level 1. Cell surface receptor for SEMA4C, SEMA4D and SEMA4G that plays an important role in cell-cell signaling (PubMed:17554007). Plays a role in glutamatergic synapse development and is required for SEMA4A- mediated excitatory synapse development (PubMed:29981480). Binding to class 4 semaphorins promotes downstream activation of RHOA and phosphorylation of ERBB2 at 'Tyr-1248' (PubMed:17554007). Required for normal differentiation and migration of neuronal cells during brain corticogenesis and for normal embry
   5048..5764    +  CDS            IGHG1 (fragment): IGHG1_HUMAN - Experimental evidence at protein level: Swiss-Prot protein existence level 1. Constant region of immunoglobulin heavy chains. Immunoglobulins, also known as antibodies, are membrane-bound or secreted glycoproteins produced by B lymphocytes. In the recognition phase of humoral immunity, the membrane-bound immunoglobulins serve as receptors which, upon binding of a specific antigen, trigger the clonal expansion and differentiation of B lymphocytes into immunoglobulins- secreting plasma cells. Secreted immunoglobulins mediate the effector phase of humoral immunity, which results in
   5814..5935    +  polyA_signal   SV40 poly(A) signal: SV40 polyadenylation signal
   6144..6732    -  rep_origin     ori: high-copy-number ColE1/pMB1/pBR322/pUC origin of replication
   6903..7763    -  CDS            AmpR: β-lactamase; bla; confers resistance to ampicillin, carbenicillin, and related antibiotics
   7764..7868    -  promoter       AmpR promoter: bla
   7963..7998    +  CDS            rop (fragment): Rop protein, which maintains plasmids at low copy number; rop
   8021..8351    +  promoter       SV40 promoter: SV40 enhancer and early promoter
   8474..8573    +  misc_feature   bom (fragment): basis of mobility region from pBR322
   8601..9029    -  rep_origin     f1 ori (sequence partly withheld): f1 bacteriophage origin of replication; arrow indicates direction of (+) strand synthesis
   9033..9190    -  CDS            lacZα (fragment): LacZα fragment of β-galactosidase; lacZ fragment
>Addgene plasmid #72129 | Plxnb2(S)-Fc-His | depositor full sequence | sequence record 139256 | Full sequence
GTCGAGGTCTCGACGGTATCGATTGACATTGATTATTGACTAGCTAGTTATTAATAGTAATCAATTACGG
GGTCATTAGTTCATAGCCCATATATGGAGTTCCGCGTTACATAACTTACGGTAAATGGCCCGCCTGGCTG
ACCGCCCAACGACCCCCGCCCATTGACGTCAATAATGACGTATGTTCCCATAGTAACGCCAATAGGGACT
TTCCATTGACGTCAATGGGTGGAGTATTTACGGTAAACTGCCCACTTGGCAGTACATCAAGTGTATCATA
TGCCAAGTCCGCCCCCTATTGACGTCAATGACGGTAAATGGCCCGCCTGGCATTATGCCCAGTACATGAC
CTTACGGGACTTTCCTACTTGGCAGTACATCTACGTATTAGTCATCGCTATTACCATGGTGATGCGGTTT
TGGCAGTACACCAATGGGCGTGGATAGCGGTTTGACTCACGGGGATTTCCAAGTCTCCACCCCATTGACG
TCAATGGGAGTTTGTTTTGGCACCAAAATCAACGGGACTTTCCAAAATGTCGTAATAACCCCGCCCCGTT
GACGCAAATGGGCGGTAGGCGTGTACGGTGGGAGGTCTATATAAGCAGAGCTCGTTTAGTGAACCGTCAG
ATCGCCTGGAGACGCCATCCACGCTGTTTTGACCTCCATAGAAGACACCGGGACCGATCCAGCCTCCGCG
GCCGGGAACGGTGCATTGGAACGCGGATTCCCCGTGCCAAGAGTGACGTAAGTACCGCCTATAGACTCTA
TAGGCACACCCCTTTGGCTCTTATGCATGCTATACTGTTTTTGGCTTGGGGCCTATACACCCCCGCTTCC
ATATGCTATAGGTGATGGTATAGCTTAGCCTATAGGTGTGGGTTATTGACCATTATTGACCACTCCCCTA
TTGGTGACGATACTTTCCATTACTAATCCATAACATGGCTCTTTGCCACAACTATCTCTATTGGCTATAT
GCCAATACTCTGTCCTTCAGAGACTGACACGGACTCTGTATTTTTACAGGATGGGGTCCCATTTATTATT
TACAAATTCACATATACAACAACGCCGTCCCCCGTGCCCGCAGTTTTTATTAAACATAGCGTGGGATCTC
CACGCGAATCTCGGGTACGTGTTCCGGACATGGGCTCTTCTCCGGTAGCGGCGGAGCTTCCACATCCGAG
CCCTGGTCCCATGCCTCCAGCGGCTCATGGTCGCTCGGCAGCTCCTTGCTCCTAACAGTGGAGGCCAGAC
TTAGGCACAGCACAATGCCCACCACCACCAGTGTGCCGCACAAGGCCGTGGCGGTAGGGTATGTGTCTGA
AAATGAGCTCGGAGATTGGGCTCGCACCGCTGACGCAGATGGAAGACTTAAGGCAGCGGCAGAAGAAGAT
GCAGGCAGCTGAGTTGTTGTATTCTGATAAGAGTCAGAGGTAACTCCCGTTGCGGTGCTGTTAACGGTGG
AGGGCAGTGTAGTCTGAGCAGTACTCGTTGCTGCCGCGCGCGCCACCAGACATAATAGCTGACAGACTAA
CAGACTGTTCCTTTCCATGGGTCTTTTCTGCAGAAGCTTGAATTCTCGAGGATCCGCGGCCGCGCCACCA
TGGCTCTGCCACTCTGGGCCCTGACCTTTCTAGGTCTCACGGGCCTAGGGTTGAGCCTGCGGTCCCGAAA
GCCGGAGAGTTTCCGCAGTGAGACAGAGCTGAACCACCTGGCTGTGGATGAGGTCACAGGTGTGGTGTAT
GTCGGGGCAGTGAACGCGCTCTACCAGCTGAGTGCCGACCTGCACGTCCAGCAGCACGTGGTCACAGGCC
CCTTCATGGATAACAAGAAGTGCACACCACCCATTGAGGCCAGCCAGTGCCACGAAGCGGTGCTCACTGA
CAACTTCAACCAGCTGCTGCTGCTCGACCCACCGGGGAAACGCCTGGTGGAGTGCGGCAGCCTCTTCAAG
GGCATCTGTGCCCTGCGCGCCATGAGCAACATCTCGGTGCGCCTCTTCTACGAGGATGGCAGCGGCGAGA
AGTCCTTCGTGGCCAGCAATGACGAGAGAGTGGCCACCGTGGGGCTGGTGACCTCCACGCGCCCCGACGG
CGAGCGCGTGCTGTTTGTGGGCAAAGGCAATGGGCCGCACGACAATGGTATCATCGTGAGCACCCGCCTG
CTGGACAGGGCTGAGGGCCGGGAGGCCTTTGAGGCCTACTCTGACCACACCACCTTCAAGGCCGGCTACC
TGTCCACGAATACTCAGCAGTTTGTCGCAGCCTTTGAGGATGATTTCTATGTCTTCTTCGTCTTTAACCA
TCAAGACAAGCATCCTGCTAAGAACCGCACGCTGCTGGCGCGCATGTGCAAAGACGACCCCTCCTACTAT
TCCTATGTAGAGATGGACCTGCAGTGTCAGGATCCCAGTGACCCCCAAGACTCTGCCTTTGGCACCTGCC
TAGCCGCTTCTGTAGCCACATCGGGTGCTGGCAGAGCACTTTATGCTGTCTTCAGCAGAGATGGCCGGAG
CACTGGGGGACCTGGCGCGGGCCTCTGTGTGTTCCCGCTAGATAAAGTCCGTGAGAAGATAGAAGCCAAC
CGTAACGCCTGCTACACAGGTGCCCGAGAGGCAGGCCGCACTATCTTCTACAAGCCCTTCCACGGAGAAA
TCCAGTGTGGCGGCCATCTGATAGGTGCCAGCGAGAGCTTCCCATGCGGCTCGGAGCATCTGCCCTATCC
ACTGGGCAGTCGTGATGGACTCGTCGCCACAGCCGTGCTGCACCGCGGGGGCCTGAATCTGACAGCAGTG
ACAGTAACTGCCGAGAATGACCACACTGTTGCGTTCCTGGGCACCTCAGATGGCCGGATCCTTAAGGTGT
ACCTTGCTCCAGACGGCACTTCTGCAGAGTATGGTTCTATCCCAGTAGACATCAATAAGAAAATCAAGCA
GGACCTGGCACTGTCTGGAAACCTGTCCAGTCTGTATGCTATGACCCAGGACAAGGTGTTCCGGCTCCCA
GTACAAGAATGCCTGAGCTATGTAACCTGCGCTCAGTGTCGTGACTCCCAAGATCCCTACTGTGGCTGGT
GTGTCATCGAGGGACGATGCACCAGGAAGTCCGAGTGCTCACGGGCCGAGGAAACCGGACACTGGCTGTG
GAGCCGGGAGAAGTCCTGTGTGGCCATCACTGATGCCTTTCCACAGAACATGAGCCGGCGGGCCCAAGGA
GAGGTACGCCTGTCTGTCAGCCCCCTGCCCACCCTGACTGAGGACGATGAGTTACTGTGCCTCTTTGGTG
ACTCACCACCCCACCCTGCCCGGGTAGAGGACGATACCGTCATCTGTAATTCCCCAAGCAGCATCCCTAG
TACACCGCCAGGCCAAGACCATGTTGACGTGAGCATCCAGCTCCTCTTAAAAAGCGGCAGTGTCTTCCTC
ACCTCCCACCAGTATCCCTTCTATGACTGCCGTGAGGCCATGAGCCTGGTGGAGAACCTGCCGTGCATCT
CTTGTGCTAGCAACCGCTGGACTTGCCAATGGGACCTGCAGTACTACGAGTGTCGGGAGGCTTCGCCCAA
CCCAGAGGAGGGAATCATACGTGCCCACATGGAGGACAACTGCCCCCAGTTCCTGGCCCCTGACCCTTTG
GTCATCCCCATGAACCATGAGACAGAGGTGACCTTCCAGGGCAAGAACTTGGAGACTGTGAAGGTTTCTT
CCCTGTATGTGGGCAGTGAGCTGCTGAATTTTGAAGAGACTGTGACCATGCATGAATCAGACACCTTCTC
TTTTAGGACCCCAAAGCTATCCCATGATGGTAATGAGACACTGCCTCTTCACCTGTATGTTAAGTCCTTT
GGCAAGAACATTGACAGCAAGCTACAAGTGACTCTCTACAACTGCTCCTTTGGCCGCAGTGACTGTAGCC
TGTGTCTGGCTGCCGATCCTGCCTACAGGTGTGTGTGGTGCCGTGGGCAGAACCGGTGCGTGTACGAAGC
TCTGTGCAGCAATGTCACTTCTGAGTGCCCACCACCAGTTATCACTAGGATCCAGCCTGAGACGGGCCCG
CTGGGTGGGGGCATCCTGGTCACTATCCATGGGTCCAATCTGGGTGTCAAAGCAGATGACGTCAAGAAGA
TAACTGTGGCTGGCCAGAACTGTGCCTTTGAACCAAGAGGGTACTCCGTATCCACCCGGATTGTGTGTGC
AATTGAGGCTTCGGAGATGCCCTTCACAGGAGGCATTGAGGTGGATGTTAATGGAAAACTCGGCCATTCA
CCGCCACACGTCCAGTTCACTTATCAACAACCCCAGCCTCTCAGTGTGGAGCCACGACAGGGGCCACAGG
CAGGTGGCACCACATTGACCATCAATGGCACTCACCTGGACACAGGCTCCAAGGAGGATGTGCGGGTGAC
ACTCAATGACGTCCCTTGTGAAGTGACAAAGTTTGGAGCACAGCTACAGTGTGTCACAGGTCAACAGTTG
GCTCCAGGCCAGGTGACACTAGAAATCTACTATGGGGGCTCCAGAGTGCCCAGCCCCGGCATCTCTTTCA
CCTACTGCGAGAACCCCATGATACGAGCCTTTGAGCCATTGAGAAGCTTTGTCAGTGGTGGCCGGAGCAT
CAACGTTACTGGCCAGGGCTTCAGCCTCATCCAGAAGTTTGCCATGGTTGTCATCGCTGAGCCCTTGCGG
TCCTGGAGGCGGCGGCGGCGGGAGGCTGGAGCCCTGGAGCGTGTGACGGTCGAGGGCATGGAGTACGTGT
TCTACAACGACACCAAGGTCGTCTTCTTGTCTCCTGCTGTCCCCGAAGAGCCCGAGGCTTACAACCTCAC
CGTGCTGATACGGATGGACGGTCACTGTGCCCCGCTCAGGACCGAAGCCGGAGTCTTTGAGTATGTGGCA
GACCCCACCTTTGAGAACTTCACGGGTGGCGTCAAAAAGCAGGTCAACAAGCTCATCCACGCCCGGGGAA
CCAATCTGAACAAAGCCATGACTCTGGAGGAGGCAGAGGCATTTGTGGGTGCTGAGCGTTGCATTATGAA
GACGCTGACCGAGACGGACCTGTACTGCGAGCCCGGCGCGCCTGACAAAACTCACACATGCCCACCGTGC
CCAGCACCTGAACTCCTGGGGGGACCGTCAGTCTTCCTCTTCCCCCCAAAACCCAAGGACACCCTCATGA
TCTCCCGGACCCCTGAGGTCACATGCGTGGTGGTGGACGTGAGCCACGAAGACCCTGAGGTCAAGTTCAA
CTGGTACGTGGACGGCGTGGAGGTGCATAATGCCAAGACAAAGCCGCGGGAGGAGCAGTACAACAGCACG
TACCGTGTGGTCAGCGTCCTCACCGTCCTGCACCAGGACTGGCTGAATGGCAAGGAGTACAAGTGCAAGG
TCTCCAACAAAGCCCTCCCAGCCCCCATCGAGAAAACCATCTCCAAAGCCAAAGGGCAGCCCCGAGAACC
ACAGGTGTATACCCTGCCCCCATCCCGGGATGAGCTGACCAAGAACCAGGTCAGCCTGACCTGCCTGGTC
AAAGGCTTCTATCCCAGCGACATCGCCGTGGAGTGGGAGAGCAATGGGCAGCCGGAGAACAACTACAAGA
CCACGCCTCCCGTGCTGGACTCCGACGGCTCCTTCTTCCTCTACAGCAAGCTCACCGTGGACAAGAGCAG
GTGGCAGCAGGGGAACGTCTTCTCATGCTCCGTGATGCATGAGGCTCTGCACAACCACTACACGCAGAAG
AGCCTCTCCCTGTCTCCGGGTAAAGGCGGCCATCATCACCATCACCATTAATCTAGAGATCTTATTAAAG
CAGAACTTGTTTATTGCAGCTTATAATGGTTACAAATAAAGCAATAGCATCACAAATTTCACAAATAAAG
CATTTTTTTCACTGCATTCTAGTTGTGGTTTGTCCAAACTCATCAATGTATCTTATCATGTCTGGTCGAC
TCTAGCTAGACTCTTCCGCTTCCTCGCTCACTGACTCGCTGCGCTCGGTCGTTCGGCTGCGGCGAGCGGT
ATCAGCTCACTCAAAGGCGGTAATACGGTTATCCACAGAATCAGGGGATAACGCAGGAAAGAACATGTGA
GCAAAAGGCCAGCAAAAGGCCAGGAACCGTAAAAAGGCCGCGTTGCTGGCGTTTTTCCATAGGCTCCGCC
CCCCTGACGAGCATCACAAAAATCGACGCTCAAGTCAGAGGTGGCGAAACCCGACAGGACTATAAAGATA
CCAGGCGTTTCCCCCTGGAAGCTCCCTCGTGCGCTCTCCTGTTCCGACCCTGCCGCTTACCGGATACCTG
TCCGCCTTTCTCCCTTCGGGAAGCGTGGCGCTTTCTCATAGCTCACGCTGTAGGTATCTCAGTTCGGTGT
AGGTCGTTCGCTCCAAGCTGGGCTGTGTGCACGAACCCCCCGTTCAGCCCGACCGCTGCGCCTTATCCGG
TAACTATCGTCTTGAGTCCAACCCGGTAAGACACGACTTATCGCCACTGGCAGCAGCCACTGGTAACAGG
ATTAGCAGAGCGAGGTATGTAGGCGGTGCTACAGAGTTCTTGAAGTGGTGGCCTAACTACGGCTACACTA
GAAGAACAGTATTTGGTATCTGCGCTCTGCTGAAGCCAGTTACCTTCGGAAAAAGAGTTGGTAGCTCTTG
ATCCGGCAAACAAACCACCGCTGGTAGCGGTGGTTTTTTTGTTTGCAAGCAGCAGATTACGCGCAGAAAA
AAAGGATCTCAAGAAGATCCTTTGATCTTTTCTACGGGGTCTGACGCTCAGTGGAACGAAAACTCACGTT
AAGGGATTTTGGTCATGAGATTATCAAAAAGGATCTTCACCTAGATCCTTTTAAATTAAAAATGAAGTTT
TAAATCAATCTAAAGTATATATGAGTAAACTTGGTCTGACAGTTACCAATGCTTAATCAGTGAGGCACCT
ATCTCAGCGATCTGTCTATTTCGTTCATCCATAGTTGCCTGACTCCCCGTCGTGTAGATAACTACGATAC
GGGAGGGCTTACCATCTGGCCCCAGTGCTGCAATGATACCGCGAGACCCACGCTCACCGGCTCCAGATTT
ATCAGCAATAAACCAGCCAGCCGGAAGGGCCGAGCGCAGAAGTGGTCCTGCAACTTTATCCGCCTCCATC
CAGTCTATTAATTGTTGCCGGGAAGCTAGAGTAAGTAGTTCGCCAGTTAATAGTTTGCGCAACGTTGTTG
CCATTGCTACAGGCATCGTGGTGTCACGCTCGTCGTTTGGTATGGCTTCATTCAGCTCCGGTTCCCAACG
ATCAAGGCGAGTTACATGATCCCCCATGTTGTGCAAAAAAGCGGTTAGCTCCTTCGGTCCTCCGATCGTT
GTCAGAAGTAAGTTGGCCGCAGTGTTATCACTCATGGTTATGGCAGCACTGCATAATTCTCTTACTGTCA
TGCCATCCGTAAGATGCTTTTCTGTGACTGGTGAGTACTCAACCAAGTCATTCTGAGAATAGTGTATGCG
GCGACCGAGTTGCTCTTGCCCGGCGTCAATACGGGATAATACCGCGCCACATAGCAGAACTTTAAAAGTG
CTCATCATTGGAAAACGTTCTTCGGGGCGAAAACTCTCAAGGATCTTACCGCTGTTGAGATCCAGTTCGA
TGTAACCCACTCGTGCACCCAACTGATCTTCAGCATCTTTTACTTTCACCAGCGTTTCTGGGTGAGCAAA
AACAGGAAGGCAAAATGCCGCAAAAAAGGGAATAAGGGCGACACGGAAATGTTGAATACTCATACTCTTC
CTTTTTCAATATTATTGAAGCATTTATCAGGGTTATTGTCTCATGAGCGGATACATATTTGAATGTATTT
AGAAAAATAAACAAATAGGGGTTCCGCGCACATTTCCCCGAAAAGTGCCACCTGACGTCTAAGAAACCAT
TATTATCATGACATTAACCTATAAAAATAGGCGTATCACGAGGCCCTTTCGTCTCGCGCGTTTCGGTGAT
GACGGTGAAAACCTCTGACACATGCAGCTCCCGGAGGAATGTGTGTCAGTTAGGGTGTGGAAAGTCCCCA
GGCTCCCCAGGCAGGCAGAAGTATGCAAAGCATGCATCTCAATTAGTCAGCAACCAGGTGTGGAAAGTCC
CCAGGCTCCCCAGCAGGCAGAAGTATGCAAAGCATGCATCTCAATTAGTCAGCAACCATAGTCCCGCCCC
TAACTCCGCCCATCCCGCCCCTAACTCCGCCCAGTTCCGCCCATTCTCCGCCCCATGGCTGACTAATTTT
TTTTATTTATGCAGAGGCCGAGGCCGCCTCTGCCTCTGAGCTATTCCAGAAGTAGTGAGGAGGCTTTTTT
GGAGGCCTAGGCTTTTGCAAAAAGCTCCCGGGAGCTTGTATATCCATTTTCGTCCCGGAGACGGTCACAG
CTTGTCTGTAAGCGGATGCCGGGAGCAGACAAGCCCGTCAGGGCGCGTCAGCGGGTGTTGGCGGGTGTCG
GGGCTGGCTTAACTATGCGGCATCAGAGCAGATTGTACTGAGAGTGCACCATATGCGGTGTGAAATACCG
CACAGATGCGTAAGGAGAAAATACCGCATCAGGAAATTGTAAGCGTTAATATTTTGTTAAAATTCGCGTT
AAATTTTTGTTAAATCAGCTCATTTTTTAACCAATAGGCCGAAATCGGCAAAATCCCTTATAAATCAAAA
GAATAGACCGAGATAGGGT
[37 nt withheld, positions 8700-8736]
AAAGAACGTGGACTCCAACGTCAAAGG
[49 nt withheld, positions 8764-8812]
T
[91 nt withheld, positions 8814-8904]
G
[124 nt withheld, positions 8906-9029]
CCATTCGCCATTCAGGCTGCGCAACTGTTGGGAAGGGCGATCGGTGCGGGCCTCTTCGCTATTACGCCAG
CTGGCGAAAGGGGGATGTGCTGCAAGGCGATTAAGTTGGGTAACGCCAGGGTTTTCCCAGTCACGACGTT
GTAAAACGACGGCCAGTGAATT
