>Addgene plasmid #72129 | Plxnb2(S)-Fc-His | addgene partial sequence | sequence record 139251 | pMRB101-F 5'-aagatgcaggcagctgagtt-3'
ACGGTGGAGGGCAGTGTAGTCTGAGCAGTACTCGTTGCTGCCGCGCGCGCCACCAGACATAATAGCTGAC
AGACTAACAGACTGTTCCTTTCCATGGGTCTTTTCTGCAGAAGCTTGAATTCTCGAGGATCCGCGGCCGC
GCCACCATGGCTCTGCCACTCTGGGCCCTGACCTTTCTAGGTCTCACGGGCCTAGGGTTGAGCCTGCGGT
CCCGAAAGCCGGAGAGTTTCCGCAGTGAGACAGAGCTGAACCACCTGGCTGTGGATGAGGTCACAGGTGT
GGTGTATGTCGGGGCAGTGAACGCGCTCTACCAGCTGAGTGCCGACCTGCACGTCCAGCAGCACGTGGTC
ACAGGCCCCTTCATGGATAACAAGAAGTGCACACCACCCATTGAGGCCAGCCAGTGCCACGAAGCGGTGC
TCACTGACAACTTCAACCAGCTGCTGCTGCTCGACCCACCGGGGAAACGCCTGGTGGAGTGCGGCAGCCT
CTTCAAGGGCATCTGTGCCCTGCGCGCCATGAGCAACATCTCGGTGCGCCTCTTCTACGAGGATGGCAGC
GGCGAGAAGTCCTTCGTGGCCAGCAATGACGAGAGAGTGGCCACCGTGGGGCTGGTGACCTCCACGCGCC
CCGACGGCGAGCGCGTGCTGTTTGTGGGCAAAGGCAATGGGCCGCACGACAATGGTATCATCGTGAGCAC
CCGCCTGCTGGACAGGGCTGAGGGCCGGGAGGCCTTTGAGGCCTACTCTGACCACACCACCTTCAAGGCC
GGCTACCTGTCCACGAATACTCAGCAGTT
