>Addgene plasmid #72129 | Plxnb2(S)-Fc-His | addgene partial sequence | sequence record 139254 | SV40pA-R 5'-GAAATTTGTGATGCTATTGC-3'
ATAAGATCTCTAGATTAATGGTGATGGTGATGATGGCCGCCTTTACCCGGAGACAGGGAGAGGCTCTTCT
GCGTGTAGTGGTTGTGCAGAGCCTCATGCATCACGGAGCATGAGAAGACGTTCCCCTGCTGCCACCTGCT
CTTGTCCACGGTGAGCTTGCTGTAGAGGAAGAAGGAGCCGTCGGAGTCCAGCACGGGAGGCGTGGTCTTG
TAGTTGTTCTCCGGCTGCCCATTGCTCTCCCACTCCACGGCGATGTCGCTGGGATAGAAGCCTTTGACCA
GGCAGGTCAGGCTGACCTGGTTCTTGGTCAGCTCATCCCGGGATGGGGGCAGGGTATACACCTGTGGTTC
TCGGGGCTGCCCTTTGGCTTTGGAGATGGTTTTCTCGATGGGGGCTGGGAGGGCTTTGTTGGAGACCTTG
CACTTGTACTCCTTGCCATTCAGCCAGTCCTGGTGCAGGACGGTGAGGACGCTGACCACACGGTACGTGC
TGTTGTACTGCTCCTCCCGCGGCTTTGTCTTGGCATTATGCACCTCCACGCCGTCCACGTACCAGTTGAA
CTTGACCTCAGGGTCTTCGTGGCTCACGTCCACCACCACGCATGTGACCTCAGGGGTCCGGGAGATCATG
AGGGTGTCCTTGGGTTTTGGGGGGAAGAGGAAGACTGACGGTCCCCCCAGGAGTTCAGGTGCTGGGCACG
GTGGGCATGTGTGAGTTTTGTCAGGCGCGCCGGGCTCGCAGTACAGGTCCGTCTCGGTCAGCGTCTTCAT
AATGCAACGCTCAGCACCCACAAATGCCTCTGCCTCCTCCAGAGTCATGGCTTTGTTCAGATTGGTTCCC
CGGGCGTGGATGAGCTTGTTGACCTGCTTTTTGACGCCACCCGTGA
